>Addgene plasmid #77674 | PRKAR2A gRNA (BRDN0001144926) | addgene full sequence | sequence record 188214 | Addgene Assembled Sequence
CCCGGGTGCAAAGATGGATAAAGTTTTAAACAGAGAGGAATCTTTGCAGCTAATGGACCTTCTAGGTCTT
GAAAGGAGTGGGAATTGGCTCCGGTGCCCGTCAGTGGGCAGAGCGCACATCGCCCACAGTCCCCGAGAAG
TTGGGGGGAGGGGTCGGCAATTGATCCGGTGCCTAGAGAAGGTGGCGCGGGGTAAACTGGGAAAGTGATG
TCGTGTACTGGCTCCGCCTTTTTCCCGAGGGTGGGGGAGAACCGTATATAAGTGCAGTAGTCGCCGTGAA
CGTTCTTTTTCGCAACGGGTTTGCCGCCAGAACACAGGTAAGTGCCGTGTGTGGTTCCCGCGGGCCTGGC
CTCTTTACGGGTTATGGCCCTTGCGTGCCTTGAATTACTTCCACCTGGCTGCAGTACGTGATTCTTGATC
CCGAGCTTCGGGTTGGAAGTGGGTGGGAGAGTTCGAGGCCTTGCGCTTAAGGAGCCCCTTCGCCTCGTGC
TTGAGTTGAGGCCTGGCCTGGGCGCTGGGGCCGCCGCGTGCGAATCTGGTGGCACCTTCGCGCCTGTCTC
GCTGCTTTCGATAAGTCTCTAGCCATTTAAAATTTTTGATGACCTGCTGCGACGCTTTTTTTCTGGCAAG
ATAGTCTTGTAAATGCGGGCCAAGATCTGCACACTGGTATTTCGGTTTTTGGGGCCGCGGGCGGCGACGG
GGCCCGTGCGTCCCAGCGCACATGTTCGGCGAGGCGGGGCCTGCGAGCGCGGCCACCGAGAATCGGACGG
GGGTAGTCTCAAGCTGGCCGGCCTGCTCTGGTGCCTGGCCTCGCGCCGCCGTGTATCGCCCCGCCCTGGG
CGGCAAGGCTGGCCCGGTCGGCACCAGTTGCGTGAGCGGAAAGATGGCCGCTTCCCGGCCCTGCTGCAGG
GAGCTCAAAATGGAGGACGCGGCGCTCGGGAGAGCGGGCGGGTGAGTCACCCACACAAAGGAAAAGGGCC
TTTCCGTCCTCAGCCGTCGCTTCATGTGACTCCACGGAGTACCGGGCGCCGTCCAGGCACCTCGATTAGT
TCTCGAGCTTTTGGAGTACGTCGTCTTTAGGTTGGGGGGAGGGGTTTTATGCGATGGAGTTTCCCCACAC
TGAGTGGGTGGAGACTGAAGTTAGGCCAGCTTGGCACTTGATGTAATTCTCCTTGGAATTTGCCCTTTTT
GAGTTTGGATCTTGGTTCATTCTCAAGCCTCAGACAGTGGTTCAAAGTTTTTTTCTTCCATTTCAGGTGT
CGTGACGTACGGCCACCATGACCGAGTACAAGCCCACGGTGCGCCTCGCCACCCGCGACGACGTCCCCAG
GGCCGTACGCACCCTCGCCGCCGCGTTCGCCGACTACCCCGCCACGCGCCACACCGTCGATCCGGACCGC
CACATCGAGCGGGTCACCGAGCTGCAAGAACTCTTCCTCACGCGCGTCGGGCTCGACATCGGCAAGGTGT
GGGTCGCGGACGACGGCGCCGCCGTGGCGGTCTGGACCACGCCGGAGAGCGTCGAAGCGGGGGCGGTGTT
CGCCGAGATCGGCCCGCGCATGGCCGAGTTGAGCGGTTCCCGGCTGGCCGCGCAGCAACAGATGGAAGGC
CTCCTGGCGCCGCACCGGCCCAAGGAGCCCGCGTGGTTCCTGGCCACCGTCGGAGTCTCGCCCGACCACC
AGGGCAAGGGTCTGGGCAGCGCCGTCGTGCTCCCCGGAGTGGAGGCGGCCGAGCGCGCCGGGGTGCCCGC
CTTCCTGGAGACCTCCGCGCCCCGCAACCTCCCCTTCTACGAGCGGCTCGGCTTCACCGTCACCGCCGAC
GTCGAGGTGCCCGAAGGACCGCGCACCTGGTGCATGACCCGCAAGCCCGGTGCCTGAACGCGTTAAGTCG
ACAATCAACCTCTGGATTACAAAATTTGTGAAAGATTGACTGGTATTCTTAACTATGTTGCTCCTTTTAC
GCTATGTGGATACGCTGCTTTAATGCCTTTGTATCATGCTATTGCTTCCCGTATGGCTTTCATTTTCTCC
TCCTTGTATAAATCCTGGTTGCTGTCTCTTTATGAGGAGTTGTGGCCCGTTGTCAGGCAACGTGGCGTGG
TGTGCACTGTGTTTGCTGACGCAACCCCCACTGGTTGGGGCATTGCCACCACCTGTCAGCTCCTTTCCGG
GACTTTCGCTTTCCCCCTCCCTATTGCCACGGCGGAACTCATCGCCGCCTGCCTTGCCCGCTGCTGGACA
GGGGCTCGGCTGTTGGGCACTGACAATTCCGTGGTGTTGTCGGGGAAATCATCGTCCTTTCCTTGGCTGC
TCGCCTGTGTTGCCACCTGGATTCTGCGCGGGACGTCCTTCTGCTACGTCCCTTCGGCCCTCAATCCAGC
GGACCTTCCTTCCCGCGGCCTGCTGCCGGCTCTGCGGCCTCTTCCGCGTCTTCGCCTTCGCCCTCAGACG
AGTCGGATCTCCCTTTGGGCCGCCTCCCCGCGTCGACTTTAAGACCAATGACTTACAAGGCAGCTGTAGA
TCTTAGCCACTTTTTAAAAGAAAAGGGGGGACTGGAAGGGCTAATTCACTCCCAACGAAGACAAGATCTG
CTTTTTGCTTGTACTGGGTCTCTCTGGTTAGACCAGATCTGAGCCTGGGAGCTCTCTGGCTAACTAGGGA
ACCCACTGCTTAAGCCTCAATAAAGCTTGCCTTGAGTGCTTCAAGTAGTGTGTGCCCGTCTGTTGTGTGA
CTCTGGTAACTAGAGATCCCTCAGACCCTTTTAGTCAGTGTGGAAAATCTCTAGCAGTACGTATAGTAGT
TCATGTCATCTTATTATTCAGTATTTATAACTTGCAAAGAAATGAATATCAGAGAGTGAGAGGAACTTGT
TTATTGCAGCTTATAATGGTTACAAATAAAGCAATAGCATCACAAATTTCACAAATAAAGCATTTTTTTC
ACTGCATTCTAGTTGTGGTTTGTCCAAACTCATCAATGTATCTTATCATGTCTGGCTCTAGCTATCCCGC
CCCTAACTCCGCCCATCCCGCCCCTAACTCCGCCCAGTTCCGCCCATTCTCCGCCCCATGGCTGACTAAT
TTTTTTTATTTATGCAGAGGCCGAGGCCGCCTCGGCCTCTGAGCTATTCCAGAAGTAGTGAGGAGGCTTT
TTTGGAGGCCTAGGGACGTACCCAATTCGCCCTATAGTGAGTCGTATTACGCGCGCTCACTGGCCGTCGT
TTTACAACGTCGTGACTGGGAAAACCCTGGCGTTACCCAACTTAATCGCCTTGCAGCACATCCCCCTTTC
GCCAGCTGGCGTAATAGCGAAGAGGCCCGCACCGATCGCCCTTCCCAACAGTTGCGCAGCCTGAATGGCG
AATGGG
[124 nt withheld, positions 3367-3490]
C
[91 nt withheld, positions 3492-3582]
A
[49 nt withheld, positions 3584-3632]
CCTTTGACGTTGGAGTCCACGTTCTTT
[37 nt withheld, positions 3660-3696]
ACCCTATCTCGGTCTATTCTTTTGATTTATAAGGGATTTTGCCGATTTCGGCCTATTGGTTAAAAAATGA
GCTGATTTAACAAAAATTTAACGCGAATTTTAACAAAATATTAACGCTTACAATTTAGGTGGCACTTTTC
GGGGAAATGTGCGCGGAACCCCTATTTGTTTATTTTTCTAAATACATTCAAATATGTATCCGCTCATGAG
ACAATAACCCTGATAAATGCTTCAATAATATTGAAAAAGGAAGAGTATGAGTATTCAACATTTCCGTGTC
GCCCTTATTCCCTTTTTTGCGGCATTTTGCCTTCCTGTTTTTGCTCACCCAGAAACGCTGGTGAAAGTAA
AAGATGCTGAAGATCAGTTGGGTGCACGAGTGGGTTACATCGAACTGGATCTCAACAGCGGTAAGATCCT
TGAGAGTTTTCGCCCCGAAGAACGTTTTCCAATGATGAGCACTTTTAAAGTTCTGCTATGTGGCGCGGTA
TTATCCCGTATTGACGCCGGGCAAGAGCAACTCGGTCGCCGCATACACTATTCTCAGAATGACTTGGTTG
AGTACTCACCAGTCACAGAAAAGCATCTTACGGATGGCATGACAGTAAGAGAATTATGCAGTGCTGCCAT
AACCATGAGTGATAACACTGCGGCCAACTTACTTCTGACAACGATCGGAGGACCGAAGGAGCTAACCGCT
TTTTTGCACAACATGGGGGATCATGTAACTCGCCTTGATCGTTGGGAACCGGAGCTGAATGAAGCCATAC
CAAACGACGAGCGTGACACCACGATGCCTGTAGCAATGGCAACAACGTTGCGCAAACTATTAACTGGCGA
ACTACTTACTCTAGCTTCCCGGCAACAATTAATAGACTGGATGGAGGCGGATAAAGTTGCAGGACCACTT
CTGCGCTCGGCCCTTCCGGCTGGCTGGTTTATTGCTGATAAATCTGGAGCCGGTGAGCGTGGGTCTCGCG
GTATCATTGCAGCACTGGGGCCAGATGGTAAGCCCTCCCGTATCGTAGTTATCTACACGACGGGGAGTCA
GGCAACTATGGATGAACGAAATAGACAGATCGCTGAGATAGGTGCCTCACTGATTAAGCATTGGTAACTG
TCAGACCAAGTTTACTCATATATACTTTAGATTGATTTAAAACTTCATTTTTAATTTAAAAGGATCTAGG
TGAAGATCCTTTTTGATAATCTCATGACCAAAATCCCTTAACGTGAGTTTTCGTTCCACTGAGCGTCAGA
CCCCGTAGAAAAGATCAAAGGATCTTCTTGAGATCCTTTTTTTCTGCGCGTAATCTGCTGCTTGCAAACA
AAAAAACCACCGCTACCAGCGGTGGTTTGTTTGCCGGATCAAGAGCTACCAACTCTTTTTCCGAAGGTAA
CTGGCTTCAGCAGAGCGCAGATACCAAATACTGTTCTTCTAGTGTAGCCGTAGTTAGGCCACCACTTCAA
GAACTCTGTAGCACCGCCTACATACCTCGCTCTGCTAATCCTGTTACCAGTGGCTGCTGCCAGTGGCGAT
AAGTCGTGTCTTACCGGGTTGGACTCAAGACGATAGTTACCGGATAAGGCGCAGCGGTCGGGCTGAACGG
GGGGTTCGTGCACACAGCCCAGCTTGGAGCGAACGACCTACACCGAACTGAGATACCTACAGCGTGAGCT
ATGAGAAAGCGCCACGCTTCCCGAAGGGAGAAAGGCGGACAGGTATCCGGTAAGCGGCAGGGTCGGAACA
GGAGAGCGCACGAGGGAGCTTCCAGGGGGAAACGCCTGGTATCTTTATAGTCCTGTCGGGTTTCGCCACC
TCTGACTTGAGCGTCGATTTTTGTGATGCTCGTCAGGGGGGCGGAGCCTATGGAAAAACGCCAGCAACGC
GGCCTTTTTACGGTTCCTGGCCTTTTGCTGGCCTTTTGCTCACATGTTCTTTCCTGCGTTATCCCCTGAT
TCTGTGGATAACCGTATTACCGCCTTTGAGTGAGCTGATACCGCTCGCCGCAGCCGAACGACCGAGCGCA
GCGAGTCAGTGAGCGAGGAAGCGGAAGAGCGCCCAATACGCAAACCGCCTCTCCCCGCGCGTTGGCCGAT
TCATTAATGCAGCTGGCACGACAGGTTTCCCGACTGGAAAGCGGGCAGTGAGCGCAACGCAATTAATGTG
AGTTAGCTCACTCATTAGGCACCCCAGGCTTTACACTTTATGCTTCCGGCTCGTATGTTGTGTGGAATTG
TGAGCGGATAACAATTTCACACAGGAAACAGCTATGACCATGATTACGCCAAGCGCGCAATTAACCCTCA
CTAAAGGGAACAAAAGCTGGAGCTGCAAGCTTAATGTAGTCTTATGCAATACTCTTGTAGTCTTGCAACA
TGGTAACGATGAGTTAGCAACATGCCTTACAAGGAGAGAAAAAGCACCGTGCATGCCGATTGGTGGAAGT
AAGGTGGTACGATCGTGCCTTATTAGGAAGGCAACAGACGGGTCTGACATGGATTGGACGAACCACTGAA
TTGCCGCATTGCAGAGATATTGTATTTAAGTGCCTAGCTCGATACATAAACGGGTCTCTCTGGTTAGACC
AGATCTGAGCCTGGGAGCTCTCTGGCTAACTAGGGAACCCACTGCTTAAGCCTCAATAAAGCTTGCCTTG
AGTGCTTCAAGTAGTGTGTGCCCGTCTGTTGTGTGACTCTGGTAACTAGAGATCCCTCAGACCCTTTTAG
TCAGTGTGGAAAATCTCTAGCAGTGGCGCCCGAACAGGGACTTGAAAGCGAAAGGGAAACCAGAGGAGCT
CTCTCGACGCAGGACTCGGCTTGCTGAAGCGCGCACGGCAAGAGGCGAGGGGCGGCGACTGGTGAGTACG
CCAAAAATTTTGACTAGCGGAGGCTAGAAGGAGAGAGATGGGTGCGAGAGCGTCAGTATTAAGCGGGGGA
GAATTAGATCGCGATGGGAAAAAATTCGGTTAAGGCCAGGGGGAAAGAAAAAATATAAATTAAAACATAT
AGTATGGGCAAGCAGGGAGCTAGAACGATTCGCAGTTAATCCTGGCCTGTTAGAAACATCAGAAGGCTGT
AGACAAATACTGGGACAGCTACAACCATCCCTTCAGACAGGATCAGAAGAACTTAGATCATTATATAATA
CAGTAGCAACCCTCTATTGTGTGCATCAAAGGATAGAGATAAAAGACACCAAGGAAGCTTTAGACAAGAT
AGAGGAAGAGCAAAACAAAAGTAAGACCACCGCACAGCAAGCGGCCGCTGATCTTCAGACCTGGAGGAGG
AGATATGAGGGACAATTGGAGAAGTGAATTATATAAATATAAAGTAGTAAAAATTGAACCATTAGGAGTA
GCACCCACCAAGGCAAAGAGAAGAGTGGTGCAGAGAGAAAAAAGAGCAGTGGGAATAGGAGCTTTGTTCC
TTGGGTTCTTGGGAGCAGCAGGAAGCACTATGGGCGCAGCGTCAATGACGCTGACGGTACAGGCCAGACA
ATTATTGTCTGGTATAGTGCAGCAGCAGAACAATTTGCTGAGGGCTATTGAGGCGCAACAGCATCTGTTG
CAACTCACAGTCTGGGGCATCAAGCAGCTCCAGGCAAGAATCCTGGCTGTGGAAAGATACCTAAAGGATC
AACAGCTCCTGGGGATTTGGGGTTGCTCTGGAAAACTCATTTGCACCACTGCTGTGCCTTGGAATGCTAG
TTGGAGTAATAAATCTCTGGAACAGATTTGGAATCACACGACCTGGATGGAGTGGGACAGAGAAATTAAC
AATTACACAAGCTTAATACACTCCTTAATTGAAGAATCGCAAAACCAGCAAGAAAAGAATGAACAAGAAT
TATTGGAATTAGATAAATGGGCAAGTTTGTGGAATTGGTTTAACATAACAAATTGGCTGTGGTATATAAA
ATTATTCATAATGATAGTAGGAGGCTTGGTAGGTTTAAGAATAGTTTTTGCTGTACTTTCTATAGTGAAT
AGAGTTAGGCAGGGATATTCACCATTATCGTTTCAGACCCACCTCCCAACCCCGAGGGGACCCAGAGAGG
GCCTATTTCCCATGATTCCTTCATATTTGCATATACGATACAAGGCTGTTAGAGAGATAATTAGAATTAA
TTTGACTGTAAACACAAAGATATTAGTACAAAATACGTGACGTAGAAAGTAATAATTTCTTGGGTAGTTT
GCAGTTTTAAAATTATGTTTTAAAATGGACTATCATATGCTTACCGTAACTTGAAAGTATTTCGATTTCT
TGGCTTTATATATCTTGTGGAAAGGACGAAACACCGGTTGGTCAATATGACAACCGGTTTTAGAGCTAGA
AATAGCAAGTTAAAATAAGGCTAGTCCGTTATCAACTTGAAAAAGTGGCACCGAGTCGGTGCTTTTTTAA
GCTTGGCGTAACTAGATCTTGAGACAAATGGCAGTATTCATCCACAATTTTAAAAGAAAAGGGGGGATTG
GGGGGTACAGTGCAGGGGAAAGAATAGTAGACATAATAGCAACAGACATACAAACTAAAGAATTACAAAA
ACAAATTACAAAAATTCAAAATTTTCGGGTTTATTACAGGGACAGCAGAGATCCACTTTGGCGCCGGCTC
GAGGGGG
Features (pLannotate 1.2.2; 29 found; start..end, strand, type, name):
     14..80      +  CDS            small t antigen (fragment): SV40 (simian virus 40) small t antigen
    106..317     +  promoter       EF-1α core promoter: core promoter for human elongation factor EF-1α
    318..1256    +  intron         EF-1α intron A: intron upstream of the start codon of human EF-1α
   1278..1877    +  CDS            PuroR (fragment): puromycin N-acetyltransferase; pac from Streptomyces; confers resistance to puromycin
   1893..2481    +  misc_feature   WPRE: woodchuck hepatitis virus posttranscriptional regulatory element
   2532..2551    +  misc_feature   cPPT/CTS (fragment): central polypurine tract and central termination sequence of HIV-1
   2553..2786    +  LTR            3' LTR (ΔU3): self-inactivating 3' long terminal repeat (LTR) from HIV-1
   2864..2985    +  polyA_signal   SV40 poly(A) signal: SV40 polyadenylation signal
   3025..3160    +  rep_origin     SV40 ori: SV40 origin of replication
   3181..3199    -  promoter       T7 promoter: promoter for bacteriophage T7 RNA polymerase
   3207..3362    +  CDS            lacZα (fragment): LacZα fragment of β-galactosidase; lacZ fragment
   3367..3795    +  rep_origin     f1 ori (sequence partly withheld): f1 bacteriophage origin of replication; arrow indicates direction of (+) strand synthesis
   3848..3952    +  promoter       AmpR promoter: bla
   3953..4813    +  CDS            AmpR: β-lactamase; bla; confers resistance to ampicillin, carbenicillin, and related antibiotics
   4984..5572    +  rep_origin     ori: high-copy-number ColE1/pMB1/pBR322/pUC origin of replication
   5755..5847    +  CDS            lacI (fragment): lac repressor; lacI; The lac repressor binds to the lac operator to inhibit transcription in E. coli. This inhibition can be relieved by adding lactose or isopropyl-β-D-thiogalactopyranoside (IPTG).
   5860..5881    +  protein_bind   CAP binding site: CAP binding activates transcription in the presence of cAMP. E. coli catabolite activator protein
   5896..5926    +  promoter       lac promoter: promoter for the E. coli lac operon
   5934..5950    +  protein_bind   lac operator: The lac repressor binds to the lac operator to inhibit transcription in E. coli. This inhibition can be relieved by adding lactose or isopropyl-β-D-thiogalactopyranoside (IPTG). lac repressor encoded by lacI
   5995..6013    +  promoter       T3 promoter: promoter for bacteriophage T3 RNA polymerase
   6041..6267    +  promoter       RSV promoter: Rous sarcoma virus enhancer/promoter
   6268..6448    +  LTR            5' LTR (truncated): truncated 5' long terminal repeat (LTR) from HIV-1
   6495..6620    +  misc_feature   HIV-1 Ψ: packaging signal of human immunodeficiency virus type 1
   6604..6967    +  CDS            HIV-1 gag (fragment): gag protein from human immunodeficiency virus 1; gag
   7113..7346    +  misc_feature   RRE: The Rev response element (RRE) of HIV-1 allows for Rev-dependent mRNA export from the nucleus to the cytoplasm.
   7723..7749    +  CDS            Rev (fragment): human immunodeficiency virus 1 (HIV-1) Rev protein; rev; enhances nuclear export of unspliced and incompletely spliced viral mRNAs
   7753..7993    +  promoter       U6 promoter: RNA polymerase III promoter for human U6 snRNA
   8023..8098    +  misc_RNA       gRNA scaffold: guide RNA scaffold for the Streptococcus pyogenes CRISPR/Cas9 system
   8154..8271    +  misc_feature   cPPT/CTS: central polypurine tract and central termination sequence of HIV-1
