[The description below was written by a language model from this plasmid's Addgene catalogue record and pLannotate feature annotations shown in this document.]
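Description:
PRKAR2A gRNA (BRDN0001144926) is a third-generation lentiviral CRISPR guide plasmid built on the lentiGuide-Puro backbone and designed to express a single guide RNA against human PRKAR2A, which encodes a regulatory subunit of cAMP-dependent protein kinase. It is propagated in E. coli as a high-copy plasmid through a ColE1/pUC-type origin with ampicillin selection (AmpR under its own promoter). The backbone also carries an f1 origin, an SV40 origin and poly(A) signal, and remnants of a lac/T7/T3 cloning region.

The lentiviral transfer cassette begins with an RSV promoter fused to a truncated HIV-1 5' LTR, which makes genomic RNA production Tat-independent. This is followed by the Ψ packaging signal with a partial gag sequence, the Rev response element for Rev-dependent nuclear export, and a cPPT/CTS. It ends in a ΔU3 self-inactivating 3' LTR. Within this unit, a human U6 RNA polymerase III promoter drives the PRKAR2A-targeting spacer fused to the Streptococcus pyogenes Cas9 gRNA scaffold. A separate EF-1α core promoter with its intron A drives puromycin N-acetyltransferase for selection of transduced mammalian cells, and a downstream WPRE enhances transcript expression.

The plasmid does not encode Cas9, so it is meant to be used with a separate Cas9 vector such as lentiCas9-Blast or in cells that already express Cas9. The guide was designed against the PRKAR2A reference transcript. It belongs to a human kinome gRNA collection associated with work on optimised sgRNA design for higher on-target activity and fewer off-target effects, and its typical use is knockout of PRKAR2A in human cells.
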