Addgene plasmid #77674: PRKAR2A gRNA (BRDN0001144926)
Purpose: 3rd generation lentiviral gRNA plasmid targeting human PRKAR2A
Depositing lab: John Doench & David Root. Depositing organization: Broad Institute. Publication: Optimized sgRNA design to maximize activity and minimize off-target effects of CRISPR-Cas9. Doench JG, Fusi N, Sullender M, Hegde M, Vaimberg EW, Donovan KF, Smith I, Tothova Z, Wilen C, Orchard R, Virgin HW, Listgarten J, Root DE. Nat Biotechnol. 2016 Jan 18. doi: 10.1038/nbt.3437. PubMed 26780180.
Backbone
  Vector backbone: lentiGuide-Puro
  Backbone manufacturer: Zhang Lab (Addgene plasmid # 52963)
  Vector type: Mammalian Expression, Lentiviral, CRISPR
  Selectable markers: Puromycin
Growth in bacteria
  Bacterial resistance: Ampicillin, 100 μg/mL
  Growth temperature: 37°C
  Growth strain: DH5alpha
  Copy number: High Copy
Gene/Insert
  Gene/Insert name: PRKAR2A (alt names: PRKAR2A; NM_004157.2)
  gRNA/shRNA sequence: GTTGGTCAATATGACAACCG
  Species: H. sapiens (human)
  Entrez Gene: PRKAR2A (a.k.a. PKR2, PRKAR2)
  Promoter: hU6
  Cloning method: Unknown
  Sequencing primers: 5′ U6-F; 3′ pS2-R
Terms and licenses: Academic/Nonprofit Terms; Industry Terms: Not Available to Industry
Depositor comments: The gRNA was designed to target the following Genbank reference sequence(s): NM_004157.2. Note that this plasmid does NOT contain Cas9. It should be used in conjunction with lentiCas9-Blast (Addgene #52962) or otherwise with cell lines already expressing Cas9. Browse the full kinome gRNA library at http://www.addgene.org/pooled-library/broadgpp-human-kinome/ or visit http://www.broadinstitute.org/rnai/public/ for detailed protocols and information.
How to cite: PRKAR2A gRNA (BRDN0001144926) was a gift from John Doench & David Root (Addgene plasmid # 77674 ; http://n2t.net/addgene:77674 ; RRID:Addgene_77674)
