>Addgene plasmid #77674 | PRKAR2A gRNA (BRDN0001144926) | depositor partial sequence | sequence record 145134 | Target Sequence
GTTGGTCAATATGACAACCG
