>Addgene plasmid #77674 | PRKAR2A gRNA (BRDN0001144926) | addgene partial sequence | sequence record 188213 | hU6-F
CGTAGAAAGTAATAATTTCTTGGGTAGTTTGCAGTTTTAAAATTATGTTTTAAAATGGACTATCATATGC
TTACCGTAACTTGAAAGTATTTCGATTTCTTGGCTTTATATATCTTGTGGAAAGGACGAAACACCGGTTG
GTCAATATGACAACCGGTTTTAGAGCTAGAAATAGCAAGTTAAAATAAGGCTAGTCCGTTATCAACTTGA
AAAAGTGGCACCGAGTCGGTGCTTTTTTAAGCTTGGCGTAACTAGATCTTGAGACAAATGGCAGTATTCA
TCCACAATTTTAAAAGAAAAGGGGGGATTGGGGGGTACAGTGCAGGGGAAAGAATAGTAGACATAATAGC
AACAGACATACAAACTAAAGAATTACAAAAACAAATTACAAAAATTCAAAATTTTCGGGTTTATTACAGG
GACAGCAGAGATCCACTTTGGCGCCGGCTCGAGGGGGCCCGGGTGCAAAGATGGATAAAGTTTTAAACAG
AGAGGAATCTTTGCAGCTAATGGACCTTCTAGGTCTTGAAAGGAGTGGGAATTGGCTCCGGTGCCCGTCA
GTGGGCAGAG
